>Addgene plasmid #220842 | pTMB304_ZFcharm_Kv1_Prnp_SCR | addgene full sequence | sequence record 437214 | Addgene NGS Result
CCTGCAGGCAGCTGCGCGCTCGCTCGCTCACTGAGGCCGCCCGGGCGTCGGGCGACCTTTGGTCGCCCGG
CCTCAGTGAGCGAGCGAGCGCGCAGAGAGGGAGTGGCCAACTCCATCACTAGGGGTTCCTGCGGCCTACT
AGTGGTAAGCTACGGAACGCTGCTGCTCTAGAGGGCAGAGCGCACATCGCCCACAGTCCCCGAGAAGTTG
GGGGGAGGGGTCGGCAATTGAACCGGTGCCTAGAGAAGGTGGCGCGGGGTAAACTGGGAAAGTGATGTCG
TGTACTGGCTCCGCCTTTTTCCCGAGGGTGGGGGAGAACCGTATATAAGTGCAGTAGTCGCCGTGAACGT
TCTTTTTCGCAACGGGTTTGCCGCCAGAACACAGCCTCAGCGCCACCATGGCCAGGACCAAACAAACTGC
CAGAAAGAGCACCGGGGGGAAAGCGCCCCGAAAACAGCTGGCGACCAAAGCAGCCCGCAAAAGCGCACCG
GGAGGTGCAAGCAGTGGGGCAGGAAGTTCCTCAGGAGGAAGTGCGGCGGGATCCGGAAGCGGTGGCGCAT
CAAGTGGCGCCGCAAGTAGCAGTGCCGGGTCCGCAGCTGGCTCCGGGTCCTCCCCTGTTGAGATCTACAA
GACCGTGTCCGCCTGGAAGCGGCAGCCAATCAGAGTGCTGAGCCTGTTCGGCAATATTGACAAGGAACTG
AAGTCTCTGGGCTTCCTGGAAAGCGGCAGCCACAGCGAGGGCGGCACACTGAAGTACGTGGAAGATGTGA
CCAACGTGGTGCGGAGAGATGTGGAAAAGTGGGGACCTTTCGACCTGCTGTACGGCAGCACCCAGCCTCT
GGGCGGAAGCTGCGACAGGTGTCCTGGCTGGTACATGTTCCAATTTCATAGAATCCTGCAGTACGCCAGA
CCTAGACAGGAGTCTCAGCCCTTCTTCTGGATCTTCATGGATAACCTGCTGCTCACAGAGGACGACCAGA
TGACCACCGTGCGGTTCCTGCAAACAGAGGCCGTCACCCTGCGCGACGTGAGATCTAGAGTGCTGCAGAA
CGCCGTCCGGGTGTGGAGCAACATCCCCGGTCTTAAAAGCAAGCACGAGGCTCTGTCCCCAAAAGAGGAA
GAGAGCCTGCAGGGCCACGTGCGGACCAGATCTAAGCTGGCCGCTCCTAAAGTGGACCCCCTGGTGAAGA
ACTGCCTGCTGCCTCTGAGAGAGTACTTTAAGTATTTCAGCCAGAGCAGCCTGCCCCTGGGAGGACCTAG
CAGCGGCGCCCCACCTCCAAGCGGAGGCTCTCCAGCTGGCAGCCCTACCAGCACAGAGGAAGGCACAAGC
GAGAGCGCCACACCTGAGAGCGGCCCTGGCACCTCCACCGAGCCCAGCGAGGGCTCTGCCCCTGGCAGCC
CCGCCGGAAGCCCCACCTCTACAGAAGAAGGCACCAGCACAGAGCCTTCTGAAGGCTCTGCCCCTGGAAC
ATCCACCGAGCCTAGCGAGAAGCGGACTGCCGATGGATCTGAGTTTGAGAGCCCTAAGAAAAAAAGAAAG
GTTGGAGTGCCTGCTGCTATGGCCGAGAGACCATTTCAGTGCAGAATCTGCATGCGCAATTTCAGCACCA
GCGGAAATCTCACAAGACACATCCGGACCCATACCGGCGAGAAGCCCTTTGCCTGCGATATCTGCGGCAG
AAAGTTCGCTCTGTCTCAGGACCTGAACCGGCACACCAAGATCCACACACACCCCAGAGCCCCTATCCCC
AAGCCTTTCCAGTGCCGGATTTGCATGCGGAACTTCAGCGACAGGTCCGCCCTGAGCAGACATATCAGAA
CACACACCGGCGAAAAGCCTTTCGCCTGTGATATCTGTGGCAGAAAGTTCGCCCGGAACGACGACAGAAA
AAAGCACACAAAGATCCACACCGGATCTCAGAAACCTTTCCAATGTAGAATCTGCATGAGAAACTTCAGC
CAGAGCGGCAACCTGGCCAGACACATCCGGACCCACACAGGCGAAAAGCCTTTCGCCTGTGATATCTGCG
GCCGGAAATTCGCCCAGAGAATCGACCTGACCCGGCACACCAAGATCCACCTGAGACAGAAGGACGCCGC
CAGAGGCAGCGGCGGCGACGCCAAGAGCCTGACCGCCTGGTCCAAGAGGACCGCCGACGGCAGCGAGTTC
GAGCCCAAGAAAAAGCGGAAGGTGTCCGGCTCTGAAACCCCTGGCACAAGCGAGTCTGCTACACCTGAGT
CCAGAACCCTGGTCACCTTCAAAGACGTGTTCGTGGACTTCACCAGAGAAGAATGGAAGCTGCTGGATAC
CGCTCAGCAGATCGTGTACAGAAACGTGATGCTGGAAAACTACAAGAATCTGGTGTCCCTGGGCTACCAG
CTGACCAAGCCTGACGTGATCCTGAGACTGGAAAAGGGCGAGGAACCCGGGAGCGGCTATCCCTATGACG
TGCCCGATTATGCCTGATAGAATTCGCTTATCGATAATCAACCTCTGGATTACAAAATTTGTGAAAGATT
GACTGGTATTCTTAACTATGTTGCTCCTTTTACGCTATGTGGATACGCTGCTTTAATGCCTTTGTATCAT
GCTATTGCTTCCCGTATGGCTTTCATTTTCTCCTCCTTGTATAAATCCTGGTTGCTGTCTCTTTATGAGG
AGTTGTGGCCCGTTGTCAGGCAACGTGGCGTGGTGTGCACTGTGTTTGCTGACGCAACCCCCACTGGTTG
GGGCATTGCCACCACCTGTCAGCTCCTTTCCGGGACTTTCGCTTTCCCCCTCCCTATTGCCACGGCGGAA
CTCATCGCCGCCTGCCTTGCCCGCTGCTGGACAGGGGCTCGGCTGTTGGGCACTGACAATTCCGTGGTGT
TGTCGGGGAAATCATCGTCCTTTCCTTGGCTGCTCGCCTATGTTGCCACCTGGATTCTGCGCGGGACGTC
CTTCTGCTACGTCCCTTCGGCCCTCAATCCAGCGGACCTTCCTTCCCGCGGCCTGCTGCCGGCTCTGCGG
CCTCTTCCGCGTCTTCGCCTTCGCCCTCAGACGAGTCGGATCTCCCTTTGGGCCGCCTCCCCGCATCGAT
ACCGAGCGCTGCTCGAGAGATCTAATAAAATATCTTTATTTTCATTACATCTGTGTGTTGGTTTTTTGTG
TGGCGGCCGCTAGTGGCAGCACCAGCTCAGGGCTGGAGGTGGTGGCTCCTGAGGGTACCTCAGCCCCAGG
TGGTGGCCCGGGAACCCTGGATGACAGTGCCACCATTTGCCGTGTCTGCCAGAAGCCAGGCGATCTGGTT
ATGTGCAACCAGTGTGAGTTTTGTTTCCACCTGGACTGTCACCTGCCGGCCCTGCAGGATGTACCAGGGG
AGGAGTGGAGCTGCTCACTCTGCCATGTGCTCCCTGACCTGAAGGAGGAGGATGGCAGCCTCAGCCTGGA
TGGTGCAGACAGCACTGGCGTGGTGGCCAAGCTCTCACCAGCCAACCAGCGGAAATGTGAGCGTGTACTG
CTGGCCCTATTCTGTCACGAACCCTGCCGCCCCCTGCATCAGCTGGCTACCGACTCCACCTTCTCCCTGG
ACCAGCCCGGTGGCACCCTGGATCTGACCCTGATCCGTGCCCGCCTCCAGGAGAAGTTGTCACCTCCCTA
CAGCTCCCCACAGGAGTTTGCCCAGGATGTGGGCCGCATGTTCAAGCAATTCAACAAGTTAACTGAGGAC
AAGGCAGACGTGCAGTCCATCATCGGCCTGCAGCGCTTCTTCGAGACGCGCATGAACGAGGCCTTCGGTG
ACACCAAGTTCTCTGCTGTGCTGGTGGAGCCCCCGCCGATGAGCCTGCCTGGTGCTGGCCTGAGTTCCCA
GGAGCTGTCTGGTGGCCCTGGTGATGGCCCCTGCCCAACTTTAAGCTTGCAGGAACCCCTAGTGATGGAG
TTGGCCACTCCCTCTCTGCGCGCTCGCTCGCTCACTGAGGCCGGGCGACCAAAGGTCGCCCGACGCCCGG
GCTTTGCCCGGGCGGCCTCAGTGAGCGAGCGAGCGCGCAGCTGCCTGCAGGGGCGCCTGATGCGGTATTT
TCTCCTTACGCATCTGTGCGGTATTTCACACCGCATA
[95 nt withheld, positions 4098-4192]
T
[46 nt withheld, positions 4194-4239]
C
[141 nt withheld, positions 4241-4381]
CCTTTGACGTTGGAGTCCACGTTCTTT
[37 nt withheld, positions 4409-4445]
ACTCTATCTCGGGCTATTCTTTTGATTTATAAGGGATTTTGCCGATTTCGGTCTATTGGTTAAAAAATGA
GCTGATTTAACAAAAATTTAACGCGAATTTTAACAAAATATTAACGTTTACAATTTTATGGTGCACTCTC
AGTACAATCTGCTCTGATGCCGCATAGTTAAGCCAGCCCCGACACCCGCCAACACCCGCTGACGCGCCCT
GACGGGCTTGTCTGCTCCCGGCATCCGCTTACAGACAAGCTGTGACCGTCTCCGGGAGCTGCATGTGTCA
GAGGTTTTCACCGTCATCACCGAAACGCGCGAGACGAAAGGGCCTCGTGATACGCCTATTTTTATAGGTT
AATGTCATGATAATAATGGTTTCTTAGACGTCAGGTGGCACTTTTCGGGGAAATGTGCGCGGAACCCCTA
TTTGTTTATTTTTCTAAATACATTCAAATATGTATCCGCTCATGAGACAATAACCCTGATAAATGCTTCA
ATAATATTGAAAAAGGAAGAGTATGAGTATTCAACATTTCCGTGTCGCCCTTATTCCCTTTTTTGCGGCA
TTTTGCCTTCCTGTTTTTGCTCACCCAGAAACGCTGGTGAAAGTAAAAGATGCTGAAGATCAGTTGGGTG
CACGAGTGGGTTACATCGAACTGGATCTCAACAGCGGTAAGATCCTTGAGAGTTTTCGCCCCGAAGAACG
TTTTCCAATGATGAGCACTTTTAAAGTTCTGCTATGTGGCGCGGTATTATCCCGTATTGACGCCGGGCAA
GAGCAACTCGGTCGCCGCATACACTATTCTCAGAATGACTTGGTTGAGTACTCACCAGTCACAGAAAAGC
ATCTTACGGATGGCATGACAGTAAGAGAATTATGCAGTGCTGCCATAACCATGAGTGATAACACTGCGGC
CAACTTACTTCTGACAACGATCGGAGGACCGAAGGAGCTAACCGCTTTTTTGCACAACATGGGGGATCAT
GTAACTCGCCTTGATCGTTGGGAACCGGAGCTGAATGAAGCCATACCAAACGACGAGCGTGACACCACGA
TGCCTGTAGCAATGGCAACAACGTTGCGCAAACTATTAACTGGCGAACTACTTACTCTAGCTTCCCGGCA
ACAATTAATAGACTGGATGGAGGCGGATAAAGTTGCAGGACCACTTCTGCGCTCGGCCCTTCCGGCTGGC
TGGTTTATTGCTGATAAATCTGGAGCCGGTGAGCGTGGAAGCCGCGGTATCATTGCAGCACTGGGGCCAG
ATGGTAAGCCCTCCCGTATCGTAGTTATCTACACGACGGGGAGTCAGGCAACTATGGATGAACGAAATAG
ACAGATCGCTGAGATAGGTGCCTCACTGATTAAGCATTGGTAACTGTCAGACCAAGTTTACTCATATATA
CTTTAGATTGATTTAAAACTTCATTTTTAATTTAAAAGGATCTAGGTGAAGATCCTTTTTGATAATCTCA
TGACCAAAATCCCTTAACGTGAGTTTTCGTTCCACTGAGCGTCAGACCCCGTAGAAAAGATCAAAGGATC
TTCTTGAGATCCTTTTTTTCTGCGCGTAATCTGCTGCTTGCAAACAAAAAAACCACCGCTACCAGCGGTG
GTTTGTTTGCCGGATCAAGAGCTACCAACTCTTTTTCCGAAGGTAACTGGCTTCAGCAGAGCGCAGATAC
CAAATACTGTTCTTCTAGTGTAGCCGTAGTTAGGCCACCACTTCAAGAACTCTGTAGCACCGCCTACATA
CCTCGCTCTGCTAATCCTGTTACCAGTGGCTGCTGCCAGTGGCGATAAGTCGTGTCTTACCGGGTTGGAC
TCAAGACGATAGTTACCGGATAAGGCGCAGCGGTCGGGCTGAACGGGGGGTTCGTGCACACAGCCCAGCT
TGGAGCGAACGACCTACACCGAACTGAGATACCTACAGCGTGAGCTATGAGAAAGCGCCACGCTTCCCGA
AGGGAGAAAGGCGGACAGGTATCCGGTAAGCGGCAGGGTCGGAACAGGAGAGCGCACGAGGGAGCTTCCA
GGGGGAAACGCCTGGTATCTTTATAGTCCTGTCGGGTTTCGCCACCTCTGACTTGAGCGTCGATTTTTGT
GATGCTCGTCAGGGGGGCGGAGCCTATGGAAAAACGCCAGCAACGCGGCCTTTTTACGGTTCCTGGCCTT
TTGCTGGCCTTTTGCTCACATGT
Features (pLannotate 1.2.2; 19 found; start..end, strand, type, name):
     12..39      +  repeat_region  AAV2 ITR (fragment): inverted terminal repeat of adeno-associated virus serotype 2 inverted
     68..95      +  repeat_region  AAV2 ITR (fragment): inverted terminal repeat of adeno-associated virus serotype 2 inverted
    173..384     +  promoter       EF-1α core promoter: core promoter for human elongation factor EF-1α
    398..490     +  CDS            H31_BOVIN (fragment): Experimental evidence at protein level: Swiss-Prot protein existence level 1. Core component of nucleosome. Nucleosomes wrap and compact DNA into chromatin, limiting DNA accessibility to the cellular machineries which require DNA as a template. Histones thereby play a central role in transcription regulation, DNA repair, DNA replication and chromosomal stability. DNA accessibility is regulated via a complex set of post-translational modifications of histones, also called histone code, and nucleosome remodeling. From Bos taurus (Bovine).
    614..1249    +  CDS            Dnmt3l (fragment): DNM3L_MOUSE - Experimental evidence at protein level: Swiss-Prot protein existence level 1. Catalytically inactive regulatory factor of DNA methyltransferases that can either promote or inhibit DNA methylation depending on the context (PubMed:11719692, PubMed:15318244, PubMed:15671018, PubMed:24074865). Essential for the function of DNMT3A and DNMT3B: activates DNMT3A and DNMT3B by binding to their catalytic domain (PubMed:15671018). Acts by accelerating the binding of DNA and S-adenosyl-L-methionine (AdoMet) to the methyltransferases and dissociates from the complex after DNA binding to the m
   1278..1415    +  CDS            MIXL1 (fragment): MIXL1_HUMAN - Also known as MIXL. Experimental evidence at protein level: Swiss-Prot protein existence level 1. Transcription factor that play a central role in proper axial mesendoderm morphogenesis and endoderm formation. Required for efficient differentiation of cells from the primitive streak stage to blood, by acting early in the recruitment and/or expansion of mesodermal progenitors to the hemangioblastic and hematopoietic lineages. Also involved in the morphogenesis of the heart and the gut during embryogenesis. Acts as a negative regulator of brachyury expression (By similarity). From
   1982..2003    +  CDS            ZFHD1 (DNA binding domain) (fragment): composite human DNA-binding domain composed of domains from the transcription factors Zif268 and Oct-1 (Pomerantz et al., 1995)
   2249..2428    +  CDS            ZNF720 (fragment): ZN720_HUMAN - Experimental evidence at protein level: Swiss-Prot protein existence level 1. From Homo sapiens (Human).
   2486..3074    +  misc_feature   WPRE: woodchuck hepatitis virus posttranscriptional regulatory element
   3104..3152    +  polyA_signal   poly(A) signal: synthetic polyadenylation signal
   3153..3881    +  CDS            TRIM28 (fragment): TIF1B_HUMAN - Also known as KAP1, RNF96, TIF1B. Experimental evidence at protein level: Swiss-Prot protein existence level 1. (Microbial infection) Plays a critical role in the shutdown of lytic gene expression during the early stage of herpes virus 8 primary infection. This inhibition is mediated through interaction with herpes virus 8 protein LANA1. From Homo sapiens (Human).
   3901..4041    +  repeat_region  AAV2 ITR: inverted terminal repeat of adeno-associated virus serotype 2 inverted
   4046..4097    -  misc_feature   bom (fragment): basis of mobility region from pBR322
   4116..4571    +  rep_origin     f1 ori (sequence partly withheld): f1 bacteriophage origin of replication; arrow indicates direction of (+) strand synthesis
   4572..4621    -  misc_feature   bom (fragment): basis of mobility region from pBR322
   4723..4758    -  CDS            rop (fragment): Rop protein, which maintains plasmids at low copy number; rop
   4853..4957    +  promoter       AmpR promoter: bla
   4958..5818    +  CDS            AmpR: β-lactamase; bla; confers resistance to ampicillin, carbenicillin, and related antibiotics
   5989..6577    +  rep_origin     ori: high-copy-number ColE1/pMB1/pBR322/pUC origin of replication
