[The description below was written by a language model from this plasmid's Addgene catalogue record and pLannotate feature annotations shown in this document.]
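Description:
pTMB304_ZFcharm_Kv1_Prnp_SCR is an AAV genome (transfer) plasmid for mammalian expression, about 6.6 kb in total, carrying a compact epigenetic editor called ZFcharm Kv1 that is directed at the prion protein gene Prnp. It is propagated in bacteria as a high-copy plasmid through a ColE1/pUC-type origin with ampicillin selection (AmpR under its own promoter). The backbone also contains an f1 phage origin and small remnants of pBR322 bom and rop sequences. The payload lies between AAV2 inverted terminal repeats, which allow the cassette to be replicated and packaged into AAV particles. The annotation finds one complete ITR and only short fragments of the other, which may reflect the difficulty of sequencing these repeats or a partial deletion.

Expression is driven by the short EF-1α core (EFS) promoter. The roughly 2.1 kb open reading frame is annotated as a series of fragments: a histone H3 tail-like segment, a Dnmt3l-related domain (a catalytically inactive cofactor that activates DNMT3A/B methyltransferases), a zinc-finger region presumably providing DNA targeting, and a ZNF720-derived segment, likely a KRAB-type repressor domain. A short MIXL1 match within the fusion is of unclear significance. The record lists human and Apodemus sylvaticus as source species and a C-terminal HA tag, which the feature table does not annotate. A WPRE and a synthetic poly(A) signal follow the coding sequence. A TRIM28-matching segment sits after the poly(A) signal and before the ITR; its role is not stated, though it may be stuffer sequence.

The "SCR" designation indicates that the binding site intended for self-silencing of the transgene is scrambled, so this version probably serves as the non-self-silencing comparison. The construct is used for AAV-mediated epigenetic silencing of Prnp.
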