Addgene plasmid #220842: pTMB304_ZFcharm_Kv1_Prnp_SCR
Purpose: AAV genome expressing ZFcharm Kv1 targeting Prnp; scrambled self-silencing binding site
Depositing lab: Jonathan Weissman. Depositing organization: Whitehead Institute for Biomedical Research. Publication: Brainwide silencing of prion protein by AAV-mediated delivery of an engineered compact epigenetic editor. Neumann EN, Bertozzi TM, Wu E, Serack F, Harvey JW, Brauer PP, Pirtle CP, Coffey A, Howard M, Kamath N, Lenz K, Guzman K, Raymond MH, Khalil AS, Deverman BE, Minikel EV, Vallabh SM, Weissman JS. Science. 2024 Jun 28;384(6703):ado7082. doi: 10.1126/science.ado7082. Epub 2024 Jun 28. PubMed 38935715.
Backbone
  Vector backbone: AAV expression plasmid
  Backbone size w/o insert (bp): 4568
  Vector type: Mammalian Expression, AAV
Growth in bacteria
  Bacterial resistance: Ampicillin, 100 μg/mL
  Growth temperature: 37°C
  Growth strain: NEB Stable
  Copy number: High Copy
Gene/Insert
  Gene/Insert name: ZFcharm Kv1
  Species: H. sapiens (human); Apodemus sylvaticus
  Insert size (bp): 2070
  Mutation: N/A
  Promoter: EFS
  Tag / fusion protein: HAtag (C terminal on backbone)
  Cloning method: Gibson Cloning
  Sequencing primers: 5′ ctgggaaagtgatgtcgtgtac; 3′ ggatacgctgctttaatgcc
Terms and licenses: Academic/Nonprofit Terms; Industry Terms: Not Available to Industry
How to cite: pTMB304_ZFcharm_Kv1_Prnp_SCR was a gift from Jonathan Weissman (Addgene plasmid # 220842 ; http://n2t.net/addgene:220842 ; RRID:Addgene_220842)
